Addgene plasmid #193703: pLKO.1 puro shSLC2A1-2
Purpose: Constitutive lentiviral expression of SLC2A1 shRNA
Depositing lab: William Hahn. Depositing organization: Dana-Farber Cancer Institute. Publication: YAP1 and PRDM14 converge to promote cell survival and tumorigenesis. Kim M, Ly SH, Xie Y, Duronio GN, Ford-Roshon D, Hwang JH, Sulahian R, Rennhack JP, So J, Gjoerup O, Talamas JA, Grandclaudon M, Long HW, Doench JG, Sethi NS, Giannakis M, Hahn WC. Dev Cell. 2022 Jan 24;57(2):212-227.e8. doi: 10.1016/j.devcel.2021.12.006. Epub 2022 Jan 5. PubMed 34990589.
Backbone
  Vector backbone: pLKO.1 puro
  Vector type: Lentiviral
Growth in bacteria
  Bacterial resistance: Ampicillin, 100 μg/mL
  Growth temperature: 37°C
  Growth strain: NEB Stable
  Copy number: High Copy
Gene/Insert
  Gene/Insert name: SLC2A1
  gRNA/shRNA sequence: CCGGCTTCAAAGTTCCTGAGACTAACTCGAGTTAGTCTCAGGAACTTTGAAGTTTTTG
  Species: H. sapiens (human)
  Entrez Gene: SLC2A1 (a.k.a. CSE, DYT17, DYT18, DYT9, EIG12, GLUT, GLUT-1, GLUT1, GLUT1DS, HTLVR, PED, SDCHCN)
  Cloning method: Restriction Enzyme; 5′ cloning site Age1 (unknown if destroyed); 3′ cloning site EcoR1 (unknown if destroyed)
  Sequencing primers: 5′ LKO.1 5'
Resource information
  A portion of this plasmid was derived from a plasmid made by: Broad Institute (GPP)
Terms and licenses: Academic/Nonprofit Terms; Industry Terms: Not Available to Industry
Depositor comments: Clone ID: TRCN0000043587
How to cite: pLKO.1 puro shSLC2A1-2 was a gift from William Hahn (Addgene plasmid # 193703 ; http://n2t.net/addgene:193703 ; RRID:Addgene_193703)
