[The description below was written by a language model from this plasmid's Addgene catalogue record and pLannotate feature annotations shown in this document.]
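Description:
pLKO.1 puro shSLC2A1-2 is a 7,084-nt lentiviral shRNA vector built on the pLKO.1 puro backbone and designed for constitutive knockdown of human SLC2A1, the gene encoding the GLUT1 glucose transporter. It is propagated in E. coli as a high-copy plasmid through a ColE1/pUC-type origin with ampicillin selection from the β-lactamase gene. The backbone also retains an f1 origin, an SV40 origin and poly(A) signal, and remnants of lacZα/lac regulatory sequences and T7/T3 promoters from its cloning-vector ancestry.

The viral portion follows a third-generation, self-inactivating layout. An RSV promoter fused to a truncated HIV-1 5' LTR drives production of the genomic RNA in packaging cells. This is followed by the Ψ packaging signal with a partial gag sequence, the Rev response element for Rev-dependent nuclear export, and a cPPT/CTS element that aids nuclear import of the reverse-transcribed genome. The 3' LTR carries a ΔU3 deletion, so the integrated provirus lacks LTR promoter activity.

Within this frame, the human U6 RNA polymerase III promoter transcribes a short hairpin against SLC2A1, cloned as an oligonucleotide duplex between the AgeI and EcoRI sites. The hairpin itself is not annotated in the feature table but lies in the gap between U6 and the cPPT. Downstream, the human PGK promoter drives puromycin N-acetyltransferase, allowing selection of transduced mammalian cells. The hairpin derives from a Broad Institute TRC library clone and is the second of the depositor's SLC2A1-targeting constructs, as the name suggests. The plasmid is used to make lentivirus for stable loss-of-function studies of SLC2A1 in human cells, and it was deposited with work on cell survival and tumorigenesis.
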