Features (pLannotate 1.2.2; 25 found; start..end, strand, type, name):
    602..685     +  CDS            nef (fragment): NEF_HV1Z2 - Experimental evidence at protein level: Swiss-Prot protein existence level 1. Extracellular Nef protein targets CD4(+) T-lymphocytes for apoptosis by interacting with CXCR4 surface receptors. From Human immunodeficiency virus type 1 group M subtype D (isolate Z2/CDC-Z34) (HIV-1).
    687..920     +  LTR            3' LTR (ΔU3): self-inactivating 3' long terminal repeat (LTR) from HIV-1
    992..1113    +  polyA_signal   SV40 poly(A) signal: SV40 polyadenylation signal
   1153..1288    +  rep_origin     SV40 ori: SV40 origin of replication
   1309..1327    -  promoter       T7 promoter: promoter for bacteriophage T7 RNA polymerase
   1335..1490    +  CDS            lacZα (fragment): LacZα fragment of β-galactosidase; lacZ fragment
   1495..1923    +  rep_origin     f1 ori (sequence partly withheld): f1 bacteriophage origin of replication; arrow indicates direction of (+) strand synthesis
   1976..2080    +  promoter       AmpR promoter: bla
   2081..2941    +  CDS            AmpR: β-lactamase; bla; confers resistance to ampicillin, carbenicillin, and related antibiotics
   3112..3700    +  rep_origin     ori: high-copy-number ColE1/pMB1/pBR322/pUC origin of replication
   3883..3975    +  CDS            lacI (fragment): lac repressor; lacI; The lac repressor binds to the lac operator to inhibit transcription in E. coli. This inhibition can be relieved by adding lactose or isopropyl-β-D-thiogalactopyranoside (IPTG).
   3988..4009    +  protein_bind   CAP binding site: CAP binding activates transcription in the presence of cAMP. E. coli catabolite activator protein
   4024..4054    +  promoter       lac promoter: promoter for the E. coli lac operon
   4062..4078    +  protein_bind   lac operator: The lac repressor binds to the lac operator to inhibit transcription in E. coli. This inhibition can be relieved by adding lactose or isopropyl-β-D-thiogalactopyranoside (IPTG). lac repressor encoded by lacI
   4123..4141    +  promoter       T3 promoter: promoter for bacteriophage T3 RNA polymerase
   4169..4395    +  promoter       RSV promoter: Rous sarcoma virus enhancer/promoter
   4396..4576    +  LTR            5' LTR (truncated): truncated 5' long terminal repeat (LTR) from HIV-1
   4623..4748    +  misc_feature   HIV-1 Ψ: packaging signal of human immunodeficiency virus type 1
   4732..5095    +  CDS            HIV-1 gag (fragment): gag protein from human immunodeficiency virus 1; gag
   5241..5474    +  misc_feature   RRE: The Rev response element (RRE) of HIV-1 allows for Rev-dependent mRNA export from the nucleus to the cytoplasm.
   5851..5951    +  CDS            Rev (fragment): human immunodeficiency virus 1 (HIV-1) Rev protein; rev; enhances nuclear export of unspliced and incompletely spliced viral mRNAs
   6001..6241    +  promoter       U6 promoter: RNA polymerase III promoter for human U6 snRNA
   6346..6463    +  misc_feature   cPPT/CTS: central polypurine tract and central termination sequence of HIV-1
   6512..7022    +  promoter       hPGK promoter: human phosphoglycerate kinase 1 promoter
   7044..559     +  CDS            PuroR (across the origin): puromycin N-acetyltransferase; pac from Streptomyces alboniger; confers resistance to puromycin
>Addgene plasmid #193703 | pLKO.1 puro shSLC2A1-2 | addgene full sequence | sequence record 380236 | Addgene NGS Result
CGACGTCCCCAGGGCCGTACGCACCCTCGCCGCCGCGTTCGCCGACTACCCCGCCACGCGCCACACCGTC
GATCCGGACCGCCACATCGAGCGGGTCACCGAGCTGCAAGAACTCTTCCTCACGCGCGTCGGGCTCGACA
TCGGCAAGGTGTGGGTCGCGGACGACGGCGCCGCGGTGGCGGTCTGGACCACGCCGGAGAGCGTCGAAGC
GGGGGCGGTGTTCGCCGAGATCGGCCCGCGCATGGCCGAGTTGAGCGGTTCCCGGCTGGCCGCGCAGCAA
CAGATGGAAGGCCTCCTGGCGCCGCACCGGCCCAAGGAGCCCGCGTGGTTCCTGGCCACCGTCGGCGTCT
CGCCCGACCACCAGGGCAAGGGTCTGGGCAGCGCCGTCGTGCTCCCCGGAGTGGAGGCGGCCGAGCGCGC
CGGGGTGCCCGCCTTCCTGGAGACCTCCGCGCCCCGCAACCTCCCCTTCTACGAGCGGCTCGGCTTCACC
GTCACCGCCGACGTCGAGGTGCCCGAAGGACCGCGCACCTGGTGCATGACCCGCAAGCCCGGTGCCTGAC
GCCCGCCCCACGACCCGCAGCGCCCGACCGAAAGGAGCGCACGACCCCATGCATCGGTACCTTTAAGACC
AATGACTTACAAGGCAGCTGTAGATCTTAGCCACTTTTTAAAAGAAAAGGGGGGACTGGAAGGGCTAATT
CACTCCCAACGAAGACAAGATCTGCTTTTTGCTTGTACTGGGTCTCTCTGGTTAGACCAGATCTGAGCCT
GGGAGCTCTCTGGCTAACTAGGGAACCCACTGCTTAAGCCTCAATAAAGCTTGCCTTGAGTGCTTCAAGT
AGTGTGTGCCCGTCTGTTGTGTGACTCTGGTAACTAGAGATCCCTCAGACCCTTTTAGTCAGTGTGGAAA
ATCTCTAGCAGTAGTAGTTCATGTCATCTTATTATTCAGTATTTATAACTTGCAAAGAAATGAATATCAG
AGAGTGAGAGGAACTTGTTTATTGCAGCTTATAATGGTTACAAATAAAGCAATAGCATCACAAATTTCAC
AAATAAAGCATTTTTTTCACTGCATTCTAGTTGTGGTTTGTCCAAACTCATCAATGTATCTTATCATGTC
TGGCTCTAGCTATCCCGCCCCTAACTCCGCCCATCCCGCCCCTAACTCCGCCCAGTTCCGCCCATTCTCC
GCCCCATGGCTGACTAATTTTTTTTATTTATGCAGAGGCCGAGGCCGCCTCGGCCTCTGAGCTATTCCAG
AAGTAGTGAGGAGGCTTTTTTGGAGGCCTAGGGACGTACCCAATTCGCCCTATAGTGAGTCGTATTACGC
GCGCTCACTGGCCGTCGTTTTACAACGTCGTGACTGGGAAAACCCTGGCGTTACCCAACTTAATCGCCTT
GCAGCACATCCCCCTTTCGCCAGCTGGCGTAATAGCGAAGAGGCCCGCACCGATCGCCCTTCCCAACAGT
TGCGCAGCCTGAATGGCGAATGGG
[124 nt withheld, positions 1495-1618]
C
[91 nt withheld, positions 1620-1710]
A
[49 nt withheld, positions 1712-1760]
CCTTTGACGTTGGAGTCCACGTTCTTT
[37 nt withheld, positions 1788-1824]
ACCCTATCTCGGTCTATTCTTTTGATTTATAAGGGATTTTGCCGATTTCGGCCTATTGGTTAAAAAATGA
GCTGATTTAACAAAAATTTAACGCGAATTTTAACAAAATATTAACGCTTACAATTTAGGTGGCACTTTTC
GGGGAAATGTGCGCGGAACCCCTATTTGTTTATTTTTCTAAATACATTCAAATATGTATCCGCTCATGAG
ACAATAACCCTGATAAATGCTTCAATAATATTGAAAAAGGAAGAGTATGAGTATTCAACATTTCCGTGTC
GCCCTTATTCCCTTTTTTGCGGCATTTTGCCTTCCTGTTTTTGCTCACCCAGAAACGCTGGTGAAAGTAA
AAGATGCTGAAGATCAGTTGGGTGCACGAGTGGGTTACATCGAACTGGATCTCAACAGCGGTAAGATCCT
TGAGAGTTTTCGCCCCGAAGAACGTTTTCCAATGATGAGCACTTTTAAAGTTCTGCTATGTGGCGCGGTA
TTATCCCGTATTGACGCCGGGCAAGAGCAACTCGGTCGCCGCATACACTATTCTCAGAATGACTTGGTTG
AGTACTCACCAGTCACAGAAAAGCATCTTACGGATGGCATGACAGTAAGAGAATTATGCAGTGCTGCCAT
AACCATGAGTGATAACACTGCGGCCAACTTACTTCTGACAACGATCGGAGGACCGAAGGAGCTAACCGCT
TTTTTGCACAACATGGGGGATCATGTAACTCGCCTTGATCGTTGGGAACCGGAGCTGAATGAAGCCATAC
CAAACGACGAGCGTGACACCACGATGCCTGTAGCAATGGCAACAACGTTGCGCAAACTATTAACTGGCGA
ACTACTTACTCTAGCTTCCCGGCAACAATTAATAGACTGGATGGAGGCGGATAAAGTTGCAGGACCACTT
CTGCGCTCGGCCCTTCCGGCTGGCTGGTTTATTGCTGATAAATCTGGAGCCGGTGAGCGTGGGTCTCGCG
GTATCATTGCAGCACTGGGGCCAGATGGTAAGCCCTCCCGTATCGTAGTTATCTACACGACGGGGAGTCA
GGCAACTATGGATGAACGAAATAGACAGATCGCTGAGATAGGTGCCTCACTGATTAAGCATTGGTAACTG
TCAGACCAAGTTTACTCATATATACTTTAGATTGATTTAAAACTTCATTTTTAATTTAAAAGGATCTAGG
TGAAGATCCTTTTTGATAATCTCATGACCAAAATCCCTTAACGTGAGTTTTCGTTCCACTGAGCGTCAGA
CCCCGTAGAAAAGATCAAAGGATCTTCTTGAGATCCTTTTTTTCTGCGCGTAATCTGCTGCTTGCAAACA
AAAAAACCACCGCTACCAGCGGTGGTTTGTTTGCCGGATCAAGAGCTACCAACTCTTTTTCCGAAGGTAA
CTGGCTTCAGCAGAGCGCAGATACCAAATACTGTTCTTCTAGTGTAGCCGTAGTTAGGCCACCACTTCAA
GAACTCTGTAGCACCGCCTACATACCTCGCTCTGCTAATCCTGTTACCAGTGGCTGCTGCCAGTGGCGAT
AAGTCGTGTCTTACCGGGTTGGACTCAAGACGATAGTTACCGGATAAGGCGCAGCGGTCGGGCTGAACGG
GGGGTTCGTGCACACAGCCCAGCTTGGAGCGAACGACCTACACCGAACTGAGATACCTACAGCGTGAGCT
ATGAGAAAGCGCCACGCTTCCCGAAGGGAGAAAGGCGGACAGGTATCCGGTAAGCGGCAGGGTCGGAACA
GGAGAGCGCACGAGGGAGCTTCCAGGGGGAAACGCCTGGTATCTTTATAGTCCTGTCGGGTTTCGCCACC
TCTGACTTGAGCGTCGATTTTTGTGATGCTCGTCAGGGGGGCGGAGCCTATGGAAAAACGCCAGCAACGC
GGCCTTTTTACGGTTCCTGGCCTTTTGCTGGCCTTTTGCTCACATGTTCTTTCCTGCGTTATCCCCTGAT
TCTGTGGATAACCGTATTACCGCCTTTGAGTGAGCTGATACCGCTCGCCGCAGCCGAACGACCGAGCGCA
GCGAGTCAGTGAGCGAGGAAGCGGAAGAGCGCCCAATACGCAAACCGCCTCTCCCCGCGCGTTGGCCGAT
TCATTAATGCAGCTGGCACGACAGGTTTCCCGACTGGAAAGCGGGCAGTGAGCGCAACGCAATTAATGTG
AGTTAGCTCACTCATTAGGCACCCCAGGCTTTACACTTTATGCTTCCGGCTCGTATGTTGTGTGGAATTG
TGAGCGGATAACAATTTCACACAGGAAACAGCTATGACCATGATTACGCCAAGCGCGCAATTAACCCTCA
CTAAAGGGAACAAAAGCTGGAGCTGCAAGCTTAATGTAGTCTTATGCAATACTCTTGTAGTCTTGCAACA
TGGTAACGATGAGTTAGCAACATGCCTTACAAGGAGAGAAAAAGCACCGTGCATGCCGATTGGTGGAAGT
AAGGTGGTACGATCGTGCCTTATTAGGAAGGCAACAGACGGGTCTGACATGGATTGGACGAACCACTGAA
TTGCCGCATTGCAGAGATATTGTATTTAAGTGCCTAGCTCGATACATAAACGGGTCTCTCTGGTTAGACC
AGATCTGAGCCTGGGAGCTCTCTGGCTAACTAGGGAACCCACTGCTTAAGCCTCAATAAAGCTTGCCTTG
AGTGCTTCAAGTAGTGTGTGCCCGTCTGTTGTGTGACTCTGGTAACTAGAGATCCCTCAGACCCTTTTAG
TCAGTGTGGAAAATCTCTAGCAGTGGCGCCCGAACAGGGACTTGAAAGCGAAAGGGAAACCAGAGGAGCT
CTCTCGACGCAGGACTCGGCTTGCTGAAGCGCGCACGGCAAGAGGCGAGGGGCGGCGACTGGTGAGTACG
CCAAAAATTTTGACTAGCGGAGGCTAGAAGGAGAGAGATGGGTGCGAGAGCGTCAGTATTAAGCGGGGGA
GAATTAGATCGCGATGGGAAAAAATTCGGTTAAGGCCAGGGGGAAAGAAAAAATATAAATTAAAACATAT
AGTATGGGCAAGCAGGGAGCTAGAACGATTCGCAGTTAATCCTGGCCTGTTAGAAACATCAGAAGGCTGT
AGACAAATACTGGGACAGCTACAACCATCCCTTCAGACAGGATCAGAAGAACTTAGATCATTATATAATA
CAGTAGCAACCCTCTATTGTGTGCATCAAAGGATAGAGATAAAAGACACCAAGGAAGCTTTAGACAAGAT
AGAGGAAGAGCAAAACAAAAGTAAGACCACCGCACAGCAAGCGGCCGCTGATCTTCAGACCTGGAGGAGG
AGATATGAGGGACAATTGGAGAAGTGAATTATATAAATATAAAGTAGTAAAAATTGAACCATTAGGAGTA
GCACCCACCAAGGCAAAGAGAAGAGTGGTGCAGAGAGAAAAAAGAGCAGTGGGAATAGGAGCTTTGTTCC
TTGGGTTCTTGGGAGCAGCAGGAAGCACTATGGGCGCAGCGTCAATGACGCTGACGGTACAGGCCAGACA
ATTATTGTCTGGTATAGTGCAGCAGCAGAACAATTTGCTGAGGGCTATTGAGGCGCAACAGCATCTGTTG
CAACTCACAGTCTGGGGCATCAAGCAGCTCCAGGCAAGAATCCTGGCTGTGGAAAGATACCTAAAGGATC
AACAGCTCCTGGGGATTTGGGGTTGCTCTGGAAAACTCATTTGCACCACTGCTGTGCCTTGGAATGCTAG
TTGGAGTAATAAATCTCTGGAACAGATTTGGAATCACACGACCTGGATGGAGTGGGACAGAGAAATTAAC
AATTACACAAGCTTAATACACTCCTTAATTGAAGAATCGCAAAACCAGCAAGAAAAGAATGAACAAGAAT
TATTGGAATTAGATAAATGGGCAAGTTTGTGGAATTGGTTTAACATAACAAATTGGCTGTGGTATATAAA
ATTATTCATAATGATAGTAGGAGGCTTGGTAGGTTTAAGAATAGTTTTTGCTGTACTTTCTATAGTGAAT
AGAGTTAGGCAGGGATATTCACCATTATCGTTTCAGACCCACCTCCCAACCCCGAGGGGACCCGACAGGC
CCGAAGGAATAGAAGAAGAAGGTGGAGAGAGAGACAGAGACAGATCCATTCGATTAGTGAACGGATCTCG
ACGGTATCGATCACGAGACTAGCCTCGAGCGGCCGCCCCCTTCACCGAGGGCCTATTTCCCATGATTCCT
TCATATTTGCATATACGATACAAGGCTGTTAGAGAGATAATTGGAATTAATTTGACTGTAAACACAAAGA
TATTAGTACAAAATACGTGACGTAGAAAGTAATAATTTCTTGGGTAGTTTGCAGTTTTAAAATTATGTTT
TAAAATGGACTATCATATGCTTACCGTAACTTGAAAGTATTTCGATTTCTTGGCTTTATATATCTTGTGG
AAAGGACGAAACACCGGCTTCAAAGTTCCTGAGACTAACTCGAGTTAGTCTCAGGAACTTTGAAGTTTTT
GAATTCTCGACCTCGAGACAAATGGCAGTATTCATCCACAATTTTAAAAGAAAAGGGGGGATTGGGGGGT
ACAGTGCAGGGGAAAGAATAGTAGACATAATAGCAACAGACATACAAACTAAAGAATTACAAAAACAAAT
TACAAAAATTCAAAATTTTCGGGTTTATTACAGGGACAGCAGAGATCCACTTTGGCCGCGGCTCGAGGGG
GTTGGGGTTGCGCCTTTTCCAAGGCAGCCCTGGGTTTGCGCAGGGACGCGGCTGCTCTGGGCGTGGTTCC
GGGAAACGCAGCGGCGCCGACCCTGGGTCTCGCACATTCTTCACGTCCGTTCGCAGCGTCACCCGGATCT
TCGCCGCTACCCTTGTGGGCCCCCCGGCGACGCTTCCTGCTCCGCCCCTAAGTCGGGAAGGTTCCTTGCG
GTTCGCGGCGTGCCGGACGTGACAAACGGAAGCCGCACGTCTCACTAGTACCCTCGCAGACGGACAGCGC
CAGGGAGCAATGGCAGCGCGCCGACCGCGATGGGCTGTGGCCAATAGCGGCTGCTCAGCAGGGCGCGCCG
AGAGCAGCGGCCGGGAAGGGGCGGTGCGGGAGGCGGGGTGTGGGGCGGTAGTGTGGGCCCTGTTCCTGCC
CGCGCGGTGTTCCGCATTCTGCAAGCCTCCGGAGCGCACGTCGGCAGTCGGCTCCCTCGTTGACCGAATC
ACCGACCTCTCTCCCCAGGGGGATCCACCGGAGCTTACCATGACCGAGTACAAGCCCACGGTGCGCCTCG
CCACCCGCGA
